>Addgene plasmid #233844 | pRO241 | addgene full sequence | sequence record 469328 | Addgene NGS Result
GCGGCCGCCCCTGAATTCGCATCTAGATGGTAGAGCCACAAACAGCCGGTACAAGCAACGATCTCCAGGA
CCATCTGAATCATGCGCGGATGACACGAACTCACGACGGCGATCACAGACATTAACCCACAGTACAGACA
CTGCGACAACGTGGCAATTCGTCGCAATACCGTCTCACTGAACTGGCCGATAATTGCAGACGAACGCAGT
TCGAGTTTATCATTATCAATACTGCCATTTCAAAGAATACGTAAATAATTAATAGTAGTGATTTTCCTAA
CTTTATTTAGTCAAAAAATTAGCCTTTTAATTCTGCTGTAACCCGTACATGCCCAAAATAGGGGGCGGGT
TACACAGAATATATAACATCGTAGGTGTCTGGGTGAACAGTTTATTCCTGGCATCCACTAAATATAATGG
AGCCCGCTTTTTAAGCTGGCATCCAGAAAAAAAAAGAATCCCAGCACCAAAATATTGTTTTCTTCACCAA
CCATCAGTTCATAGGTCCATTCTCTTAGCGCAACTACAGAGAACAGGGGCACAAACAGGCAAAAAACGGG
CACAACCTCAATGGAGTGATGCAACCTGCCTGGAGTAAATGATGACACAAGGCAATTGACCCACGCATGT
ATCTATCTCATTTTCTTACACCTTCTATTACCTTCTGCTCTCTCTGATTTGGAAAAAGCTGAAAAAAAAG
GTTGAAACCAGTTCCCTGAAATTATTCCCCTACTTGACTAATAAGTATATAAAGACGGTAGGTATTGATT
GTAATTCTGTAAATCTATTTCTTAAACTTCTTAAATTCTACTTTTATAGTTAGTCTTTTTTTTAGTTTTA
AAACACCAAGAACTTAGTTTCGAATAAACACACATAAACAAACAAAAGATCTATGGCACGTACGCCCTCA
CGTTCCAGCATAGGTAGCCTTAGATCACCACATACGCACAAAGCCATCCTGACTTCAACTATTGAAATAC
TAAAAGAATGCGGGTATTCTGGACTAAGTATCGAATCAGTGGCTAGACGTGCCGGGGCCAGCAAACCCAC
AATTTACCGTTGGTGGACCAACAAAGCCGCTCTAATAGCCGAAGTGTACGAAAACGAGTCTGAACAGGTC
CGTAAGTTCCCTGATTTAGGCTCCTTTAAGGCGGATTTGGATTTCTTACTGAGAAACCTATGGAAAGTAT
GGAGGGAGACAATTTGCGGAGAAGCATTTAGGTGCGTCATTGCTGAAGCCCAACTTGATCCCGCGACGCT
TACACAACTAAAAGATCAGTTTATGGAGAGAAGGCGTGAAATGCCAAAGAAATTAGTAGAAAACGCCATA
TCAAACGGGGAGCTACCCAAAGACACCAACAGAGAACTGCTATTAGATATGATCTTTGGTTTTTGCTGGT
ACAGACTGTTGACTGAACAACTTACTGTGGAGCAAGATATAGAGGAGTTCACCTTTCTGTTGATAAACGG
AGTTTGCCCAGGGACACAACGTGGAAGCGGACTGCCTCCGTTAGAAAGACTAACGCTGGGTTCTGGTGGA
GGTGCTCCAACACAAGATGAGTTCACACAACTATCACAGAGTATCGCAGAATTCCATACCTACCAACTAG
GAAATGGAAGATGTTCTTCACTGCTTGCGCAAAGAATCCATGCCCCGCCGGAGACTGTGTGGAGTGTAGT
TAGGAGGTTCGACAGGCCGCAGATATACAAGCACTTTATCAAATCCTGCAATGTTAGCGAAGATTTCGAG
ATGCGTGTTGGATGCACCAGGGACGTAAATGTTATATCTGGATTACCTGCGAATACGTCAAGAGAAAGGT
TGGACTTACTAGACGACGACAGACGTGTTACCGGATTTTCCATAACGGGTGGTGAACATCGTCTACGTAA
TTATAAGAGCGTGACTACAGTCCACCGTTTTGAAAAGGAGGAAGAGGAGGAGAGAATATGGACCGTGGTT
CTGGAATCCTACGTTGTTGATGTACCCGAGGGGAATAGCGAGGAGGATACACGTCTGTTCGCGGATACCG
TTATCAGATTGAATCTTCAAAAACTTGCTTCCATTACAGAGGCCATGAACGGATCCTAACTCGAGGCGAA
TTTCTTATGATTTATGATTTTTATTATTAAATAAGTTATAAAAAAAATAAGTGTATACAAATTTTAAAGT
GACTCTTAGGTTTTAAAACGAAAATTCTTATTCTTGAGTAACTCTTTCCTGTAGGTCAGGTTGCTTTCTC
AGGTATAGCATGAGGTCGCTCTTATTGACCACACCTCTACCGGCATGCCGAGCAAATGCCTGCAAATCGC
TCCCCATTTCGCTGCCAATGAGACGACGGGGTCATCACGGCTCATCATGCGCCAAACAAATGTGTGCAAT
ACACGCTCGGATGACTGCATGATGACCGCACTGACTGGGGACAGCAGATCCACCTAAGCCTGTGAGAGAA
GCAGACACCCGACAGATCAAGGCAGTTAACTAGTGCACTGCAGTACAGCGGCCGCGATTATCAAAAAGGA
TCTTCACCTAGATCCTTTTAAATTAAAAATGAAGTTTTAAATCAATCTAAAGTATATATGAGTAAACTTG
GTCTGACAGTTACCAATGCTTAATCAGTGAGGCACCTATCTCAGCGATCTGTCTATTTCGTTCATCCATA
GTTGCCTGACTCCCCGTCGTGTAGATAACTACGATACGGGAGGGCTTACCATCTGGCCCCAGTGCTGCAA
TGATACCGCGGGACCCACGCTCACCGGCTCCAGATTTATCAGCAATAAACCAGCCAGCCGGAAGGGCCGA
GCGCAGAAGTGGTCCTGCAACTTTATCCGCCTCCATCCAGTCTATTAATTGTTGCCGGGAAGCTAGAGTA
AGTAGTTCGCCAGTTAATAGTTTGCGCAACGTTGTTGCCATTGCTACAGGCATCGTGGTGTCACGCTCGT
CGTTTGGTATGGCTTCATTCAGCTCCGGTTCCCAACGATCAAGGCGAGTTACATGATCCCCCATGTTGTG
CAAAAAAGCGGTTAGCTCCTTCGGTCCTCCGATCGTTGTCAGAAGTAAGTTGGCCGCAGTGTTATCACTC
ATGGTTATGGCAGCACTGCATAATTCTCTTACTGTCATGCCATCCGTAAGATGCTTTTCTGTGACTGGTG
AGTACTCAACCAAGTCATTCTGAGAATAGTGTATGCGGCGACCGAGTTGCTCTTGCCCGGCGTCAATACG
GGATAATACCGCGCCACATAGCAGAACTTTAAAAGTGCTCATCATTGGAAAACGTTCTTCGGGGCGAAAA
CTCTCAAGGATCTTACCGCTGTTGAGATCCAGTTCGATGTAACCCACTCGTGCACCCAACTGATCTTCAG
CATCTTTTACTTTCACCAGCGTTTCTGGGTGAGCAAAAACAGGAAGGCAAAATGCCGCAAAAAAGGGAAT
AAGGGCGACACGGAAATGTTGAATACTCATACTCTTCCTTTTTCAATATTATTGAAGCATTTATCAGGGT
TATTGTCTCATGAGCGGATACATATTTGAATGTATTTAGAAAAATAAACAAATAGGGGTTCCGCGCACAT
TTCCCCGAAAAGTGCCACCTGTCATGACCAAAATCCCTTAACGTGAGTTTTCGTTCCACTGAGCGTCAGA
CCCCGTAGAAAAGATCAAAGGATCTTCTTGAGATCCTTTTTTTCTGCGCGTAATCTGCTGCTTGCAAACA
AAAAAACCACCGCTACCAGCGGTGGTTTGTTTGCCGGATCAAGAGCTACCAACTCTTTTTCCGAAGGTAA
CTGGCTTCAGCAGAGCGCAGATACCAAATACTGTTCTTCTAGTGTAGCCGTAGTTAGGCCACCACTTCAA
GAACTCTGTAGCACCGCCTACATACCTCGCTCTGCTAATCCTGTTACCAGTGGCTGCTGCCAGTGGCGAT
AAGTCGTGTCTTACCGGGTTGGACTCAAGACGATAGTTACCGGATAAGGCGCAGCGGTCGGGCTGAACGG
GGGGTTCGTGCACACAGCCCAGCTTGGAGCGAACGACCTACACCGAACTGAGATACCTACAGCGTGAGCT
ATGAGAAAGCGCCACGCTTCCCGAAGGGAGAAAGGCGGACAGGTATCCGGTAAGCGGCAGGGTCGGAACA
GGAGAGCGCACGAGGGAGCTTCCAGGGGGAAACGCCTGGTATCTTTATAGTCCTGTCGGGTTTCGCCACC
TCTGACTTGAGCGTCGATTTTTGTGATGCTCGTCAGGGGGGCGGAGCCTATGGAAAAACGCCAGCAACGC
GGCCTTTTTACGGTTCCTGGCCTTTTGCTGGCCTTTTGCTCACATGTTCTTTCCTGCGTTATCCCCTGAT
TCTGTGGATAACCGT
Features (pLannotate 1.2.2; 6 found; start..end, strand, type, name):
    220..886     +  promoter       GAP promoter: S. cerevisiae TDH3; promoter for glyceraldehyde-3-phosphate dehydrogenase
   1550..2080    +  CDS            PYL1 (fragment): PYL1_ARATH - Also known as RCAR12. Experimental evidence at protein level: Swiss-Prot protein existence level 1. Receptor for abscisic acid (ABA) required for ABA-mediated responses such as stomatal closure and germination inhibition. Inhibits the activity of group-A protein phosphatases type 2C (PP2Cs) when activated by ABA (PubMed:19407143, PubMed:19855379, PubMed:19893533, PubMed:19898420, PubMed:23844015, PubMed:21658606). Can be activated by both (-)-ABA and (+)-ABA (PubMed:23844015). From Arabidopsis thaliana (Mouse-ear cress).
   2096..2283    +  terminator     ADH1 terminator: S. cerevisiae ADH1; transcription terminator for the S. cerevisiae alcohol dehydrogenase 1 (ADH1) gene
   2600..3460    -  CDS            AmpR: β-lactamase; bla; confers resistance to ampicillin, carbenicillin, and related antibiotics
   3461..3565    -  promoter       AmpR promoter: bla
   3668..4256    +  rep_origin     ori: high-copy-number ColE1/pMB1/pBR322/pUC origin of replication
