[The description below was written by a language model from this plasmid's Addgene catalogue record and pLannotate feature annotations shown in this document.]
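Description:
pRO241 is a MoClo Yeast Toolkit (YTK) cassette-level plasmid built by Golden Gate assembly in the pYTK095 backbone, a small E. coli maintenance vector. The 4,355-nt sequence carries a high-copy ColE1/pUC-type origin and an ampicillin resistance gene (β-lactamase with its own promoter) for propagation and selection in bacteria. No yeast origin, centromere or auxotrophic marker appears in the feature table. This fits its role as an intermediate transcription-unit plasmid rather than a stand-alone yeast vector. The ConLS and ConR1 connectors named in the record place this cassette in the first position when several transcription units are joined into a multigene plasmid.

The payload is a single yeast transcription unit. The strong constitutive S. cerevisiae TDH3 (GAP) promoter drives a fusion protein described as PhlF-NES-PYL1, and transcription ends at the ADH1 terminator. The automated annotation detects only the PYL1 portion, a fragment of the Arabidopsis thaliana abscisic acid (ABA) receptor. The unannotated region between the promoter and PYL1 presumably holds the PhlF and nuclear export signal segments named in the insert. PhlF is a bacterial TetR-family DNA-binding repressor, and PYL1 binds ABI-type PP2C phosphatase domains when ABA is present. The construct therefore appears to supply the DNA-binding half of an ABA-induced dimerization system, with the NES expected to keep the fusion cytoplasmic without inducer. The partner component and the responsive promoter are not part of this plasmid. The record assigns it to a standardized set of MoClo-compatible inducible promoter systems for tunable gene expression in budding yeast.
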