Addgene plasmid #233844: pRO241
Purpose: MoClo-YTK; ConLS/R1 cassette; ABA systems; pTDH3-Phlf-NES-PYL1-tADH1
Depositing lab: Jeff Hasty. Depositing organization: University of California, San Diego (UCSD). Publication: A Standardized Set of MoClo-Compatible Inducible Promoter Systems for Tunable Gene Expression in Yeast. O'Laughlin R, Tran Q, Lezia A, Ngamkanjanarat W, Emmanuele P, Hao N, Hasty J. ACS Synth Biol. 2024 Jan 19;13(1):85-102. doi: 10.1021/acssynbio.3c00184. Epub 2023 Dec 11. PubMed 38079574.
Backbone
  Vector backbone: pYTK095
  Vector type: Yeast Expression
Growth in bacteria
  Bacterial resistance: Ampicillin, 100 μg/mL
  Growth temperature: 37°C
  Growth strain: DH5alpha
  Copy number: High Copy
Gene/Insert
  Gene/Insert name: pTDH3-Phlf-NES-PYL1-tADH1
  Species: S. cerevisiae (budding yeast)
  Cloning method: Golden Gate
Terms and licenses: Academic/Nonprofit Terms; Industry Terms: Not Available to Industry
How to cite: pRO241 was a gift from Jeff Hasty (Addgene plasmid # 233844 ; http://n2t.net/addgene:233844 ; RRID:Addgene_233844)
